>Addgene plasmid #216386 | 6xHis-MBP-TEV-mDvl2PDZ(264-353)_pCDFduet | addgene full sequence | sequence record 429716 | Addgene NGS Result
TAATACGACTCACTATAGGGGAATTGTGAGCGGATAACAATTCCCCTGTAGAAATAATTTTGTTTAACTT
TAATAAGGAGATATACCATGGGCAGCCATCACCATCATCACCACGGAAGTAGCGATATGAAAACTGAAGA
AGGTAAACTGGTAATCTGGATTAACGGCGATAAAGGCTATAACGGTCTCGCTGAAGTCGGTAAGAAATTC
GAGAAAGATACCGGAATTAAAGTCACCGTTGAGCATCCGGATAAACTGGAAGAGAAATTCCCACAGGTTG
CGGCAACTGGCGATGGCCCTGACATTATCTTCTGGGCACACGACCGCTTTGGTGGCTACGCTCAATCTGG
CCTGTTGGCTGAAATCACCCCGGACAAAGCGTTCCAGGACAAGCTGTATCCGTTTACCTGGGATGCCGTA
CGTTACAACGGCAAGCTGATTGCTTACCCGATCGCTGTTGAAGCGTTATCGCTGATTTATAACAAAGATC
TGCTGCCGAACCCGCCAAAAACCTGGGAAGAGATCCCGGCGCTGGATAAAGAACTGAAAGCGAAAGGTAA
GAGCGCGCTGATGTTCAACCTGCAAGAACCGTACTTCACCTGGCCGCTGATTGCTGCTGACGGGGGTTAT
GCGTTCAAGTATGAAAACGGCAAGTACGACATTAAAGACGTGGGCGTGGATAACGCTGGCGCGAAAGCGG
GTCTGACCTTCCTGGTTGACCTGATTAAAAACAAACACATGAATGCAGACACCGATTACTCCATCGCAGA
AGCTGCCTTTAATAAAGGCGAAACAGCGATGACCATCAACGGCCCGTGGGCATGGTCCAACATCGACACC
AGCAAAGTGAATTATGGTGTAACGGTACTGCCGACCTTCAAGGGTCAACCATCCAAACCGTTCGTTGGCG
TGCTGAGCGCAGGTATTAACGCCGCCAGTCCGAACAAAGAGCTGGCAAAAGAGTTCCTCGAAAACTATCT
GCTGACTGATGAAGGTCTGGAAGCGGTTAATAAAGACAAACCGCTGGGTGCCGTAGCGCTGAAGTCTTAC
GAGGAAGAGTTGGCGAAAGATCCACGTATTGCCGCCACTATGGAAAACGCCCAGAAAGGTGAAATCATGC
CGAACATCCCGCAGATGTCCGCTTTCTGGTATGCCGTGCGTACTGCGGTGATCAACGCCGCCAGCGGTCG
TCAGACTGTCGATGAAGCCCTGAAAGACGCGCAGACTAATTCGAGCTCGAACAACAACAACAATAACAAT
AACAACAACCTCGGGCCGGGTGCGGAAAACCTGTACTTTCAGGGATCCAACATCATCACGGTCACGCTCA
ACATGGAGAAGTACAACTTCCTGGGCATCTCCATTGTGGGCCAAAGTAACGAGCGTGGTGATGGGGGCAT
CTACATCGGCTCCATCATGAAAGGGGGCGCGGTGGCTGCGGACGGGCGGATCGAGCCTGGAGACATGCTT
TTGCAGGTAAATGATATGAACTTTGAGAACATGAGCAACGACGATGCTGTACGAGTGCTGAGAGACATCG
TGCACAAGCCAGGCCCCATCGTGCTCACCGTGGCCAAGTGATAGTCGACAAGCTTGCGGCCGCATAATGC
TTAAGTCGAACAGAAAGTAATCGTATTGTACACGGCCGCATAATCGAAATTAATACGACTCACTATAGGG
GAATTGTGAGCGGATAACAATTCCCCATCTTAGTATATTAGTTAAGTATAAGAAGGAGATATACATATGG
CAGATCTCAATTGGATATCGGCCGGCCACGCGATCGCTGACGTCGGTACCCTCGAGTCTGGTAAAGAAAC
CGCTGCTGCGAAATTTGAACGCCAGCACATGGACTCGTCTACTAGCGCAGCTTAATTAACCTAGGCTGCT
GCCACCGCTGAGCAATAACTAGCATAACCCCTTGGGGCCTCTAAACGGGTCTTGAGGGGTTTTTTGCTGA
AACCTCAGGCATTTGAGAAGCACACGGTCACACTGCTTCCGGTAGTCAATAAACCGGTAAACCAGCAATA
GACATAAGCGGCTATTTAACGACCCTGCCCTGAACCGACGACCGGGTCATCGTGGCCGGATCTTGCGGCC
CCTCGGCTTGAACGAATTGTTAGACATTATTTGCCGACTACCTTGGTGATCTCGCCTTTCACGTAGTGGA
CAAATTCTTCCAACTGATCTGCGCGCGAGGCCAAGCGATCTTCTTCTTGTCCAAGATAAGCCTGTCTAGC
TTCAAGTATGACGGGCTGATACTGGGCCGGCAGGCGCTCCATTGCCCAGTCGGCAGCGACATCCTTCGGC
GCGATTTTGCCGGTTACTGCGCTGTACCAAATGCGGGACAACGTAAGCACTACATTTCGCTCATCGCCAG
CCCAGTCGGGCGGCGAGTTCCATAGCGTTAAGGTTTCATTTAGCGCCTCAAATAGATCCTGTTCAGGAAC
CGGATCAAAGAGTTCCTCCGCCGCTGGACCTACCAAGGCAACGCTATGTTCTCTTGCTTTTGTCAGCAAG
ATAGCCAGATCAATGTCGATCGTGGCTGGCTCGAAGATACCTGCAAGAATGTCATTGCGCTGCCATTCTC
CAAATTGCAGTTCGCGCTTAGCTGGATAACGCCACGGAATGATGTCGTCGTGCACAACAATGGTGACTTC
TACAGCGCGGAGAATCTCGCTCTCTCCAGGGGAAGCCGAAGTTTCCAAAAGGTCGTTGATCAAAGCTCGC
CGCGTTGTTTCATCAAGCCTTACGGTCACCGTAACCAGCAAATCAATATCACTGTGTGGCTTCAGGCCGC
CATCCACTGCGGAGCCGTACAAATGTACGGCCAGCAACGTCGGTTCGAGATGGCGCTCGATGACGCCAAC
TACCTCTGATAGTTGAGTCGATACTTCGGCGATCACCGCTTCCCTCATACTCTTCCTTTTTCAATATTAT
TGAAGCATTTATCAGGGTTATTGTCTCATGAGCGGATACATATTTGAATGTATTTAGAAAAATAAACAAA
TAGCTAGCTCACTCGGTCGCTACGCTCCGGGCGTGAGACTGCGGCGGGCGCTGCGGACACATACAAAGTT
ACCCACAGATTCCGTGGATAAGCAGGGGACTAACATGTGAGGCAAAACAGCAGGGCCGCGCCGGTGGCGT
TTTTCCATAGGCTCCGCCCTCCTGCCAGAGTTCACATAAACAGACGCTTTTCCGGTGCATCTGTGGGAGC
CGTGAGGCTCAACCATGAATCTGACAGTACGGGCGAAACCCGACAGGACTTAAAGATCCCCACCGTTTCC
GGCGGGTCGCTCCCTCTTGCGCTCTCCTGTTCCGACCCTGCCGTTTACCGGATACCTGTTCCGCCTTTCT
CCCTTACGGGAAGTGTGGCGCTTTCTCATAGCTCACACACTGGTATCTCGGCTCGGTGTAGGTCGTTCGC
TCCAAGCTGGGCTGTAAGCAAGAACTCCCCGTTCAGCCCGACTGCTGCGCCTTATCCGGTAACTGTTCAC
TTGAGTCCAACCCGGAAAAGCACGGTAAAACGCCACTGGCAGCAGCCATTGGTAACTGGGAGTTCGCAGA
GGATTTGTTTAGCTAAACACGCGGTTGCTCTTGAAGTGTGCGCCAAAGTCCGGCTACACTGGAAGGACAG
ATTTGGTTGCTGTGCTCTGCGAAAGCCAGTTACCACGGTTAAGCAGTTCCCCAACTGACTTAACCTTCGA
TCAAACCACCTCCCCAGGTGGTTTTTTCGTTTACAGGGCAAAAGATTACGCGCAGAAAAAAAGGATCTCA
AGAAGATCCTTTGATCTTTTCTACTGAACCGCTCTAGATTTCAGTGCAATTTATCTCTTCAAATGTAGCA
CCTGAAGTCAGCCCCATACGATATAAGTTGTAATTCTCATGTTAGTCATGCCCCGCGCCCACCGGAAGGA
GCTGACTGGGTTGAAGGCTCTCAAGGGCATCGGTCGAGATCCCGGTGCCTAATGAGTGAGCTAACTTACA
TTAATTGCGTTGCGCTCACTGCCCGCTTTCCAGTCGGGAAACCTGTCGTGCCAGCTGCATTAATGAATCG
GCCAACGCGCGGGGAGAGGCGGTTTGCGTATTGGGCGCCAGGGTGGTTTTTCTTTTCACCAGTGAGACGG
GCAACAGCTGATTGCCCTTCACCGCCTGGCCCTGAGAGAGTTGCAGCAAGCGGTCCACGCTGGTTTGCCC
CAGCAGGCGAAAATCCTGTTTGATGGTGGTTAACGGCGGGATATAACATGAGCTGTCTTCGGTATCGTCG
TATCCCACTACCGAGATGTCCGCACCAACGCGCAGCCCGGACTCGGTAATGGCGCGCATTGCGCCCAGCG
CCATCTGATCGTTGGCAACCAGCATCGCAGTGGGAACGATGCCCTCATTCAGCATTTGCATGGTTTGTTG
AAAACCGGACATGGCACTCCAGTCGCCTTCCCGTTCCGCTATCGGCTGAATTTGATTGCGAGTGAGATAT
TTATGCCAGCCAGCCAGACGCAGACGCGCCGAGACAGAACTTAATGGGCCCGCTAACAGCGCGATTTGCT
GGTGACCCAATGCGACCAGATGCTCCACGCCCAGTCGCGTACCGTCTTCATGGGAGAAAATAATACTGTT
GATGGGTGTCTGGTCAGAGACATCAAGAAATAACGCCGGAACATTAGTGCAGGCAGCTTCCACAGCAATG
GCATCCTGGTCATCCAGCGGATAGTTAATGATCAGCCCACTGACGCGTTGCGCGAGAAGATTGTGCACCG
CCGCTTTACAGGCTTCGACGCCGCTTCGTTCTACCATCGACACCACCACGCTGGCACCCAGTTGATCGGC
GCGAGATTTAATCGCCGCGACAATTTGCGACGGCGCGTGCAGGGCCAGACTGGAGGTGGCAACGCCAATC
AGCAACGACTGTTTGCCCGCCAGTTGTTGTGCCACGCGGTTGGGAATGTAATTCAGCTCCGCCATCGCCG
CTTCCACTTTTTCCCGCGTTTTCGCAGAAACGTGGCTGGCCTGGTTCACCACGCGGGAAACGGTCTGATA
AGAGACACCGGCATACTCTGCGACATCGTATAACGTTACTGGTTTCACATTCACCACCCTGAATTGACTC
TCTTCCGGGCGCTATCATGCCATACCGCGAAAGGTTTTGCGCCATTCGATGGTGTCCGGGATCTCGACGC
TCTCCCTTATGCGACTCCTGCATTAGGAAAT
Features (pLannotate 1.2.2; 18 found; start..end, strand, type, name):
      1..19      +  promoter       T7 promoter: promoter for bacteriophage T7 RNA polymerase
     20..44      +  protein_bind   lac operator: The lac repressor binds to the lac operator to inhibit transcription in E. coli. This inhibition can be relieved by adding lactose or isopropyl-β-D-thiogalactopyranoside (IPTG). lac repressor encoded by lacI
     59..81      +  RBS            RBS: efficient ribosome binding site from bacteriophage T7 gene 10 (Olins and Rangwala, 1989)
    127..1227    +  CDS            MBP: maltose binding protein from E. coli; malE (mutated); This version of the gene does not encode a signal sequence, so MBP will remain in the cytosol.
   1309..1578    +  CDS            DVL2 (fragment): DVL2_HUMAN - Experimental evidence at protein level: Swiss-Prot protein existence level 1. Plays a role in the signal transduction pathways mediated by multiple Wnt genes. Participates both in canonical and non-canonical Wnt signaling by binding to the cytoplasmic C-terminus of frizzled family members and transducing the Wnt signal to down-stream effectors. Promotes internalization and degradation of frizzled proteins upon Wnt signaling. From Homo sapiens (Human).
   1661..1679    +  promoter       T7 promoter: promoter for bacteriophage T7 RNA polymerase
   1680..1704    +  protein_bind   lac operator: The lac repressor binds to the lac operator to inhibit transcription in E. coli. This inhibition can be relieved by adding lactose or isopropyl-β-D-thiogalactopyranoside (IPTG). lac repressor encoded by lacI
   1813..1854    +  CDS            S-Tag (fragment): affinity and epitope tag derived from pancreatic ribonuclease A
   1884..1901    +  CDS            SET1 (fragment): solubility-enhancement tag derived from T7 phage gene 10B
   1909..1956    +  terminator     T7 terminator: transcription terminator for bacteriophage T7 RNA polymerase
   2127..2918    -  CDS            SmR: aminoglycoside adenylyltransferase (Murphy, 1985); aadA; confers resistance to spectinomycin and streptomycin
   2919..3010    -  promoter       AmpR promoter: bla
   3058..3796    -  rep_origin     CloDF13 ori: Plasmids containing the CloDF13 (CDF) origin of replication can be propagated in E. coli cells that contain additional plasmids with compatible origins.
   3893..3957    -  CDS            TcR (fragment): tetracycline efflux protein; tet; confers resistance to tetracycline
   3972..3993    -  protein_bind   CAP binding site: CAP binding activates transcription in the presence of cAMP. E. coli catabolite activator protein
   4006..5088    -  CDS            lacI: lac repressor; lacI; The lac repressor binds to the lac operator to inhibit transcription in E. coli. This inhibition can be relieved by adding lactose or isopropyl-β-D-thiogalactopyranoside (IPTG).
   5089..5166    -  promoter       lacI promoter: lacI
   5174..5209    -  CDS            TcR (fragment): tetracycline efflux protein; tet; confers resistance to tetracycline
