[The description below was written by a language model from this plasmid's Addgene catalogue record and pLannotate feature annotations shown in this document.]
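Description:
6xHis-MBP-TEV-mDvl2PDZ(264-353)_pCDFduet is a bacterial expression plasmid of about 5.2 kb, built on the pCDFDuet-1 backbone, for producing the PDZ domain of mouse Dishevelled-2 (residues 264-353) as a cleavable fusion protein in E. coli. It replicates from the CloDF13 (CDF) origin, which is compatible with other common origins and so allows co-maintenance with additional plasmids. Selection is through the aadA (SmR) gene, which confers resistance to spectinomycin and streptomycin. The backbone also carries lacI with its own promoter, supplying the repressor that keeps the T7/lac expression units silent until induction with IPTG. The short TcR fragments called in the feature table appear to be backbone remnants rather than a functional marker.

In the first Duet expression unit, a T7 promoter with an adjacent lac operator and the T7 gene 10 ribosome binding site drives a single open reading frame. According to the catalogue entry, this consists of an N-terminal 6xHis tag, cytosolic maltose binding protein lacking its signal sequence, a TEV protease site and the Dvl2 PDZ fragment. The His tag and TEV site are not separately annotated. The automated annotation matches the 270 bp Dvl2 segment to the human orthologue, although the record gives the species as mouse. The second T7 promoter/lac operator unit appears to be empty, retaining only the vector's S-Tag region ahead of the T7 terminator. Expression requires a host that supplies T7 RNA polymerase. His and MBP allow affinity purification and can aid solubility, and TEV cleavage can release the isolated PDZ domain, which suits biochemical or structural studies of Dishevelled in Wnt signalling.
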