Addgene plasmid #216386: 6xHis-MBP-TEV-mDvl2PDZ(264-353)_pCDFduet
Purpose: Bacterial expression vector for MBP-tagged mouse Dvl2 PDZ domain (residues 264-353)
Depositing lab: William Weis. Depositing organization: Stanford University. Publication: PI(4,5)P(2)-stimulated positive feedback drives the recruitment of Dishevelled to Frizzled in Wnt-beta-catenin signaling. Mahoney JP, Bruguera ES, Vasishtha M, Killingsworth LB, Kyaw S, Weis WI. Sci Signal. 2022 Aug 23;15(748):eabo2820. doi: 10.1126/scisignal.abo2820. Epub 2022 Aug 23. PubMed 35998232.
Backbone
  Vector backbone: pCDFduet-1
  Backbone manufacturer: Novagen/EMD Biosciences
  Vector type: Bacterial Expression
Growth in bacteria
  Bacterial resistance: Spectinomycin and Streptomycin, 50 & 50 μg/mL
  Growth temperature: 37°C
  Growth strain: DH5alpha
  Copy number: High Copy
Gene/Insert
  Gene/Insert name: Dishevelled-2 (alt name: Dvl2)
  Species: M. musculus (mouse)
  Insert size (bp): 1500
  Entrez Gene: Dvl2
  Promoter: T7
  Tag / fusion protein: 6xHis-MBP-TEV (N terminal on insert)
  Cloning method: Unknown
Terms and licenses: Academic/Nonprofit Terms; Industry Terms: Not Available to Industry
How to cite: 6xHis-MBP-TEV-mDvl2PDZ(264-353)_pCDFduet was a gift from William Weis (Addgene plasmid # 216386 ; http://n2t.net/addgene:216386 ; RRID:Addgene_216386)
